Addgene plasmid #174291: pAPM-miR30-ZC3HAV1-ts3
Purpose: ZC3HAV1 knockdown
Depositing lab: Jeremy Luban. Depositing organization: University of Massachusetts, Worcester. Publication: IFIH1 (MDA5) is required for innate immune detection of intron-containing RNA expressed from the HIV-1 provirus. Guney MH, Nagalekshmi K, McCauley SM, Carbone C, Aydemir O, Luban J. Proc Natl Acad Sci U S A. 2024 Jul 16;121(29):e2404349121. doi: 10.1073/pnas.2404349121. Epub 2024 Jul 10. PubMed 38985764.
Backbone
  Vector backbone: pAPM-miR30
  Vector type: Lentiviral, RNAi
  Selectable markers: Puromycin
Growth in bacteria
  Bacterial resistance: Ampicillin, 100 μg/mL
  Growth temperature: 30°C
  Growth strain: NEB Stable
  Copy number: High Copy
Gene/Insert
  Gene/Insert name: ZC3HAV1 shRNA
  gRNA/shRNA sequence: TTGATGATCCTGTAGTCTGAGG
  Species: H. sapiens (human)
  Entrez Gene: ZC3HAV1 (a.k.a. ARTD13, FLB6421, PARP13, ZAP, ZC3H2, ZC3HDC2)
  Promoter: SFFV
  Cloning method: Restriction Enzyme; 5′ cloning site unknown (unknown if destroyed)
Terms and licenses: Academic/Nonprofit Terms; Industry Terms: Not Available to Industry
Depositor comments: Please visit https://doi.org/10.1101/2023.11.17.567619 for bioRxiv preprint.
How to cite: pAPM-miR30-ZC3HAV1-ts3 was a gift from Jeremy Luban (Addgene plasmid # 174291 ; http://n2t.net/addgene:174291 ; RRID:Addgene_174291)
