[The description below was written by a language model from this plasmid's Addgene catalogue record and pLannotate feature annotations shown in this document.]
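Description:
pAPM-miR30-ZC3HAV1-ts3 is an HIV-1-based lentiviral RNAi vector built on the pAPM-miR30 backbone for knockdown of human ZC3HAV1, the gene also known as ZAP or PARP13. It is maintained in bacteria through a high-copy ColE1/pUC-type origin and an ampicillin resistance gene (β-lactamase). The sequenced record is about 6.3 kb.

The transfer cassette begins with a CMV enhancer/promoter fused to a truncated HIV-1 5' LTR, an arrangement that typically drives genomic RNA synthesis in packaging cells without Tat. Downstream lie the Ψ packaging signal with a gag fragment, the Rev response element for Rev-dependent nuclear export of the unspliced genome, and the cPPT/CTS, which aids nuclear import of the reverse-transcribed DNA. A second truncated LTR element closes the viral unit at the 3' end. No WPRE is annotated.

The payload is a single transcription unit driven by the spleen focus-forming virus (SFFV) LTR promoter. It encodes puromycin N-acetyltransferase (pac), followed immediately by 5' and 3' flanking fragments of human miR-30a. The gap between these flanks is where the ZC3HAV1-targeting hairpin sits, although the hairpin itself is not separately annotated. Because the shRNA is embedded in a microRNA scaffold on the same Pol II transcript as the resistance marker, it is processed through the endogenous microRNA pathway, and puromycin selection of transduced cells is linked to expression of the knockdown cassette. The "ts3" suffix suggests it is one of several target sites for this gene, though the record does not say so. The associated work concerns innate immune detection of intron-containing RNA from the HIV-1 provirus.
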