Features (pLannotate 1.2.2; 19 found; start..end, strand, type, name):
    147..526     +  enhancer       CMV enhancer: human cytomegalovirus immediate early enhancer
    527..726     +  promoter       CMV promoter: human cytomegalovirus (CMV) immediate early promoter
    744..924     +  LTR            5' LTR (truncated): truncated 5' long terminal repeat (LTR) from HIV-1
    971..1096    +  misc_feature   HIV-1 Ψ: packaging signal of human immunodeficiency virus type 1
   1080..1418    +  CDS            HIV-1 gag (fragment): gag protein from human immunodeficiency virus 1; gag
   1593..1826    +  misc_feature   RRE: The Rev response element (RRE) of HIV-1 allows for Rev-dependent mRNA export from the nucleus to the cytoplasm.
   2203..2303    +  CDS            Rev (fragment): human immunodeficiency virus 1 (HIV-1) Rev protein; rev; enhances nuclear export of unspliced and incompletely spliced viral mRNAs
   2353..2470    +  misc_feature   cPPT/CTS: central polypurine tract and central termination sequence of HIV-1
   2607..3014    +  promoter       SFFV promoter: spleen focus-forming virus long terminal repeat (LTR) promoter
   3035..3631    +  CDS            pac: PUAC_STRAD - Protein predicted: Swiss-Prot protein existence level 4. Detoxification of puromycin. From Streptomyces alboniger.
   3656..3701    +  ncRNA          5' miR-30a (fragment): sequence upstream of the 71-nt precursor of the human miR-30a microRNA (Zeng et al., 2002) miRNA
   3771..3796    +  ncRNA          3' miR-30a (fragment): sequence downstream of the 71-nt precursor of the human miR-30a microRNA (Zeng et al., 2002) miRNA
   3826..3845    +  misc_feature   cPPT/CTS (fragment): central polypurine tract and central termination sequence of HIV-1
   3877..4057    +  LTR            5' LTR (truncated): truncated 5' long terminal repeat (LTR) from HIV-1
   4128..4716    -  rep_origin     ori: high-copy-number ColE1/pMB1/pBR322/pUC origin of replication
   4887..5747    -  CDS            AmpR: β-lactamase; bla; confers resistance to ampicillin, carbenicillin, and related antibiotics
   5748..5852    -  promoter       AmpR promoter: bla
   5911..5963    -  misc_feature   bom (fragment): basis of mobility region from pBR322
   6125..135     +  promoter       SV40 promoter (across the origin): SV40 enhancer and early promoter
>Addgene plasmid #174291 | pAPM-miR30-ZC3HAV1-ts3 | addgene full sequence | sequence record 343780 | Addgene NGS Result
CCGCCCAGTTCCGCCCATTCTCCGCCCCATGGCTGACTAATTTTTTTTATTTATGCAGAGGCCGAGGCCG
CCTCTGCCTCTGAGCTATTCCAGAAGTAGTGAGGAGGCTTTTTTGGAGGCCTAGGCTTTTGCAAAAAGCT
CGCGTTGACATTGATTATTGACTAGTTATTAATAGTAATCAATTACGGGGTCATTAGTTCATAGCCCATA
TATGGAGTTCCGCGTTACATAACTTACGGTAAATGGCCCGCCTGGCTGACCGCCCAACGACCCCCGCCCA
TTGACGTCAATAATGACGTATGTTCCCATAGTAACGCCAATAGGGACTTTCCATTGACGTCAATGGGTGG
AGTATTTACGGTAAACTGCCCACTTGGCAGTACATCAAGTGTATCATATGCCAAGTACGCCCCCTATTGA
CGTCAATGACGGTAAATGGCCCGCCTGGCATTATGCCCAGTACATGACCTTATGGGACTTTCCTACTTGG
CAGTACATCTACGTATTAGTCATCGCTATTACCATGGTGATGCGGTTTTGGCAGTACATCAATGGGCGTG
GATAGCGGTTTGACTCACGGGGATTTCCAAGTCTCCACCCCATTGACGTCAATGGGAGTTTGTTTTGGCA
CCAAAATCAACGGGACTTTCCAAAATGTCGTAACAACTCCGCCCCATTGACGCAAATGGGCGGTAGGCGT
GTACGGTGGGAGGTCTATATAAGCAGCGCGTTTTGCCTGTACTGGGTCTCTCTGGTTAGACCAGATCTGA
GCCTGGGAGCTCTCTGGCTAACTAGGGAACCCACTGCTTAAGCCTCAATAAAGCTTGCCTTGAGTGCTTC
AAGTAGTGTGTGCCCGTCTGTTGTGTGACTCTGGTAACTAGAGATCCCTCAGACCCTTTTAGTCAGTGTG
GAAAATCTCTAGCAGTGGCGCCCGAACAGGGACTTGAAAGCGAAAGGGAAACCAGAGGAGCTCTCTCGAC
GCAGGACTCGGCTTGCTGAAGCGCGCACGGCAAGAGGCGAGGGGCGGCGACTGGTGAGTACGCCAAAAAT
TTTGACTAGCGGAGGCTAGAAGGAGAGAGATGGGTGCGAGAGCGTCAGTATTAAGCGGGGGAGAATTAGA
TCGCGATGGGAAAAAATTCGGTTAAGGCCAGGGGGAAAGAAAAAATATAAATTAAAACATATAGTATGGG
CAAGCAGGGAGCTAGAACGATTCGCAGTTAATCCTGGCCTGTTAGAAACATCAGAAGGCTGTAGACAAAT
ACTGGGACAGCTACAACCATCCCTTCAGACAGGATCAGAAGAACTTAGATCATTATATAATACAGTAGCA
ACCCTCTATTGTGTGCATCAAAGGATAGAGATAAAAGACACCAAGGAAGCTTTAGACAAGATAGAGGAAG
AGCAAAACAAAAGTAAGACCACCGCACAGCAAGCGGCCGGCCGCTGATCTTCAGACCTGGAGGAGGAGAT
ATGAGGGACAATTGGAGAAGTGAATTATATAAATATAAAGTAGTAAAAATTGAACCATTAGGAGTAGCAC
CCACCAAGGCAAAGAGAAGAGTGGTGCAGAGAGAAAAAAGAGCAGTGGGAATAGGAGCTTTGTTCCTTGG
GTTCTTGGGAGCAGCAGGAAGCACTATGGGCGCAGCGTCAATGACGCTGACGGTACAGGCCAGACAATTA
TTGTCTGGTATAGTGCAGCAGCAGAACAATTTGCTGAGGGCTATTGAGGCGCAACAGCATCTGTTGCAAC
TCACAGTCTGGGGCATCAAGCAGCTCCAGGCAAGAATCCTGGCTGTGGAAAGATACCTAAAGGATCAACA
GCTCCTGGGGATTTGGGGTTGCTCTGGAAAACTCATTTGCACCACTGCTGTGCCTTGGAATGCTAGTTGG
AGTAATAAATCTCTGGAACAGATTTGGAATCACACGACCTGGATGGAGTGGGACAGAGAAATTAACAATT
ACACAAGCTTAATACACTCCTTAATTGAAGAATCGCAAAACCAGCAAGAAAAGAATGAACAAGAATTATT
GGAATTAGATAAATGGGCAAGTTTGTGGAATTGGTTTAACATAACAAATTGGCTGTGGTATATAAAATTA
TTCATAATGATAGTAGGAGGCTTGGTAGGTTTAAGAATAGTTTTTGCTGTACTTTCTATAGTGAATAGAG
TTAGGCAGGGATATTCACCATTATCGTTTCAGACCCACCTCCCAACCCCGAGGGGACCCGACAGGCCCGA
AGGAATAGAAGAAGAAGGTGGAGAGAGAGACAGAGACAGATCCATTCGATTAGTGAACGGATCGGCACTG
CGTGCGCCAATTCTGCAGACAAATGGCAGTATTCATCCACAATTTTAAAAGAAAAGGGGGGATTGGGGGG
TACAGTGCAGGGGAAAGAATAGTAGACATAATAGCAACAGACATACAAACTAAAGAATTACAAAAACAAA
TTACAAAAATTCAAAATTTTCGGGTTTATTACAGGGACAGCAGAGATCCAGTTTGGTTAATTAACTGCAG
CCCCGATAAAATAAAAGATTTTATTTAGTCTCCAGAAAAAGGGGGGAATGAAAGACCCCACCTGTAGGTT
TGGCAAGCTAGCTGCAGTAACGCCATTTTGCAAGGCATGGAAAAATACCAAACCAAGAATAGAGAAGTTC
AGATCAAGGGCGGGTACATGAAAATAGCTAACGTTGGGCCAAACAGGATATCTGCGGTGAGCAGTTTCGG
CCCCGGCCCGGGGCCAAGAACAGATGGTCACCGCAGTTTCGGCCCCGGCCCGAGGCCAAGAACAGATGGT
CCCCAGATATGGCCCAACCCTCAGCAGTTTCTTAAGACCCATCAGATGTTTCCAGGCTCCCCCAAGGACC
TGAAATGACCCTGCGCCTTATTTGAATTAACCAATCAGCCTGCTTCTCGCTTCTGTTCGCGCGCTTCTGC
TTCCCGAGCTCTATAAAAGAGCTCACAACCCCTCACTCGGCGCGCCAGTCCTCCGACAGACTGAGTCGCC
CGGGGGTCTAGAACGCGTGCCGCCATGACCGAATACAAACCTACCGTGAGGCTGGCTACAAGAGATGATG
TCCCAAGGGCTGTGAGAACACTGGCCGCCGCTTTTGCCGATTACCCTGCCACACGCCACACTGTGGACCC
AGATCGGCATATCGAGAGAGTGACTGAGCTGCAGGAACTGTTCCTGACCCGAGTGGGCCTGGACATTGGG
AAGGTCTGGGTCGCAGACGATGGAGCAGCTGTGGCTGTCTGGACCACACCAGAGAGCGTGGAAGCCGGAG
CTGTCTTTGCAGAGATCGGCCCTAGAATGGCAGAACTGAGCGGCTCCAGGCTGGCAGCACAGCAGCAGAT
GGAGGGACTGCTGGCCCCACACAGGCCTAAGGAACCAGCATGGTTCCTGGCTACCGTGGGGGTCTCTCCT
GACCATCAGGGCAAAGGACTGGGAAGTGCTGTGGTCCTGCCAGGAGTGGAGGCTGCAGAACGAGCTGGAG
TCCCTGCATTTCTGGAGACCTCTGCTCCACGAAACCTGCCCTTCTATGAACGGCTGGGCTTTACTGTGAC
CGCAGATGTGGAGGTCCCCGAAGGACCTAGGACCTGGTGCATGACACGCAAACCCGGCGCCTGAGCGATC
GCCGCGGCCGCCTTCTTAACCCAACAGAAGGCTCGAGAAGGTATATTGCTGTTGACAGTGAGCGACTCAG
ACTACAGGATCATCAATAGTGAAGCCACAGATGTATTGATGATCCTGTAGTCTGAGGTGCCTACTGCCTC
GGACTTCAAGGGGCTAGAATTCGGCAGCTGTAGATCTTAGCCACTTTTTAAAAGAAAAGGGGGGACTGGA
AGGGCTAACTGCATCCGGACTGTACTGGGTCTCTCTGGTTAGACCAGATCTGAGCCTGGGAGCTCTCTGG
CTAACTAGGGAACCCACTGCTTAAGCCTCAATAAAGCTTGCCTTGAGTGCTTCAAGTAGTGTGTGCCCGT
CTGTTGTGTGACTCTGGTAACTAGAGATCCCTCAGACCCTTTTAGTCAGTGTGGAAAATCTCTAGCAGGG
CCCGTTTCATGTGAGCAAAAGGCCAGCAAAAGGCCAGGAACCGTAAAAAGGCCGCGTTGCTGGCGTTTTT
CCATAGGCTCCGCCCCCCTGACGAGCATCACAAAAATCGACGCTCAAGTCAGAGGTGGCGAAACCCGACA
GGACTATAAAGATACCAGGCGTTTCCCCCTGGAAGCTCCCTCGTGCGCTCTCCTGTTCCGACCCTGCCGC
TTACCGGATACCTGTCCGCCTTTCTCCCTTCGGGAAGCGTGGCGCTTTCTCATAGCTCACGCTGTAGGTA
TCTCAGTTCGGTGTAGGTCGTTCGCTCCAAGCTGGGCTGTGTGCACGAACCCCCCGTTCAGCCCGACCGC
TGCGCCTTATCCGGTAACTATCGTCTTGAGTCCAACCCGGTAAGACACGACTTATCGCCACTGGCAGCAG
CCACTGGTAACAGGATTAGCAGAGCGAGGTATGTAGGCGGTGCTACAGAGTTCTTGAAGTGGTGGCCTAA
CTACGGCTACACTAGAAGAACAGTATTTGGTATCTGCGCTCTGCTGAAGCCAGTTACCTTCGGAAAAAGA
GTTGGTAGCTCTTGATCCGGCAAACAAACCACCGCTGGTAGCGGTGGTTTTTTTGTTTGCAAGCAGCAGA
TTACGCGCAGAAAAAAAGGATCTCAAGAAGATCCTTTGATCTTTTCTACGGGGTCTGACGCTCAGTGGAA
CGAAAACTCACGTTAAGGGATTTTGGTCATGAGATTATCAAAAAGGATCTTCACCTAGATCCTTTTAAAT
TAAAAATGAAGTTTTAAATCAATCTAAAGTATATATGAGTAAACTTGGTCTGACAGTTACCAATGCTTAA
TCAGTGAGGCACCTATCTCAGCGATCTGTCTATTTCGTTCATCCATAGTTGCCTGACTCCCCGTCGTGTA
GATAACTACGATACGGGAGGGCTTACCATCTGGCCCCAGTGCTGCAATGATACCGCGAGACCCACGCTCA
CCGGCTCCAGATTTATCAGCAATAAACCAGCCAGCCGGAAGGGCCGAGCGCAGAAGTGGTCCTGCAACTT
TATCCGCCTCCATCCAGTCTATTAATTGTTGCCGGGAAGCTAGAGTAAGTAGTTCGCCAGTTAATAGTTT
GCGCAACGTTGTTGCCATTGCTACAGGCATCGTGGTGTCACGCTCGTCGTTTGGTATGGCTTCATTCAGC
TCCGGTTCCCAACGATCAAGGCGAGTTACATGATCCCCCATGTTGTGCAAAAAAGCGGTTAGCTCCTTCG
GTCCTCCGATCGTTGTCAGAAGTAAGTTGGCCGCAGTGTTATCACTCATGGTTATGGCAGCACTGCATAA
TTCTCTTACTGTCATGCCATCCGTAAGATGCTTTTCTGTGACTGGTGAGTACTCAACCAAGTCATTCTGA
GAATAGTGTATGCGGCGACCGAGTTGCTCTTGCCCGGCGTCAATACGGGATAATACCGCGCCACATAGCA
GAACTTTAAAAGTGCTCATCATTGGAAAACGTTCTTCGGGGCGAAAACTCTCAAGGATCTTACCGCTGTT
GAGATCCAGTTCGATGTAACCCACTCGTGCACCCAACTGATCTTCAGCATCTTTTACTTTCACCAGCGTT
TCTGGGTGAGCAAAAACAGGAAGGCAAAATGCCGCAAAAAAGGGAATAAGGGCGACACGGAAATGTTGAA
TACTCATACTCTTCCTTTTTCAATATTATTGAAGCATTTATCAGGGTTATTGTCTCATGAGCGGATACAT
ATTTGAATGTATTTAGAAAAATAAACAAATAGGGGTTCCGCGCACATTTCCCCGAAAAGTGCCACCTGAC
GTCGACGGATCGGGAGATCTCCCGATCCCCTATGGTGCACTCTCAGTACAATCTGCTCTGATGCCGCATA
GTTAAGCCAGTATCTGCTCCCTGCTTGTGTGTTGGAGGTCGCTGAGTAGTGCGCGAGCAAAATTTAAGCT
ACAACAAGGCAAGGCTTGACCGACAATTGCATGAAGAATCTGCTTAGGGTTAGGCGTTTTGCGCTGCTTC
GCGATGTACGGGCCAGATATACGCGCTGTGGAATGTGTGTCAGTTAGGGTGTGGAAAGTCCCCAGGCTCC
CCAGCAGGCAGAAGTATGCAAAGCATGCATCTCAATTAGTCAGCAACCAGGTGTGGAAAGTCCCCAGGCT
CCCCAGCAGGCAGAAGTATGCAAAGCATGCATCTCAATTAGTCAGCAACCATAGTCCCGCCCCTAACTCC
GCCCATCCCGCCCCTAACT
